>Addgene plasmid #120820 | pcDNA3.2/NS4A-2K | depositor full sequence | sequence record 229591 | pcDNA3.2/NS4A-2K sequence 5988 bps
GACGGATCGGGAGATCTCCCGATCCCCTATGGTCGACTCTCAGTACAATCTGCTCTGATGCCGCATAGTT
AAGCCAGTATCTGCTCCCTGCTTGTGTGTTGGAGGTCGCTGAGTAGTGCGCGAGCAAAATTTAAGCTACA
ACAAGGCAAGGCTTGACCGACAATTGCATGAAGAATCTGCTTAGGGTTAGGCGTTTTGCGCTGCTTCGCG
ATGTACGGGCCAGATATACGCGTTGACATTGATTATTGACTAGTTATTAATAGTAATCAATTACGGGGTC
ATTAGTTCATAGCCCATATATGGAGTTCCGCGTTACATAACTTACGGTAAATGGCCCGCCTGGCTGACCG
CCCAACGACCCCCGCCCATTGACGTCAATAATGACGTATGTTCCCATAGTAACGCCAATAGGGACTTTCC
ATTGACGTCAATGGGTGGACTATTTACGGTAAACTGCCCACTTGGCAGTACATCAAGTGTATCATATGCC
AAGTACGCCCCCTATTGACGTCAATGACGGTAAATGGCCCGCCTGGCATTATGCCCAGTACATGACCTTA
TGGGACTTTCCTACTTGGCAGTACATCTACGTATTAGTCATCGCTATTACCATGGTGATGCGGTTTTGGC
AGTACATCAATGGGCGTGGATAGCGGTTTGACTCACGGGGATTTCCAAGTCTCCACCCCATTGACGTCAA
TGGGAGTTTGTTTTGGCACCAAAATCAACGGGACTTTCCAAAATGTCGTAACAACTCCGCCCCATTGACG
CAAATGGGCGGTAGGCGTGTACGGTGGGAGGTCTATATAAGCAGAGCTCTCTGGCTAACTAGAGAACCCA
CTGCTTACTGGCTTATCGAAATTAATACGACTCACTATAGGGAGACCCAAGCTGGCTAGTTAAGCTATCA
ACAAGTTTGTACAAAAAAGCAGGCTCCGAATTCGCCCTTAGGAGGACAGCTATGGGAGCGGCTTTTGGAG
TGATGGAAGCCCTGGGAACACTGCCAGGACACATGACAGAGAGATTCCAGGAAGCCATTGACAACCTCGC
TGTGCTCATGCGGGCAGAGACTGGAAGCAGGCCTTACAAAGCCGCGGCGGCCCAATTGCCGGAGACCCTA
GAGACCATTATGCTTTTGGGGTTGCTGGGAACAGTCTCGCTGGGAATCTTTTTCGTCTTGATGAGGAACA
AGGGCATAGGGAAGATGGGCTTTGGAATGGTGACTCTTGGGGCCAGCGCATGGCTCATGTGGCTCTCGGA
AATTGAGCCAGCCAGAATTGCATGTGTCCTCATTGTTGTGTTCCTATTGCTGGTGGTGCTCATACCTGAG
CCAGAAAAGCAAAGATCTCCCCAGGACAACCAAATGGCAATCATCATCATGGTAGCAGTAGGTCTTCTGG
GCTTGATTACCGCCAAGGGCGAATTCGACCCAGCTTTCTTGTACAAAGTGGTTGATCTAGAGGGCCCGCG
GTTCGAAGGTAAGCCTATCCCTAACCCTCTCCTCGGTCTCGATTCTACGCGTACCGGTTAGTAATGAGTT
TAAACGGGGGAGGCTAACTGAAACACGGAAGGAGACAATACCGGAAGGAACCCGCGCTATGACGGCAATA
AAAAGACAGAATAAAACGCACGGGTGTTGGGTCGTTTGTTCATAAACGCGGGGTTCGGTCCCAGGGCTGG
CACTCTGTCGATACCCCACCGAGACCCCATTGGGGCCAATACGCCCGCGTTTCTTCCTTTTCCCCACCCC
ACCCCCCAAGTTCGGGTGAAGGCCCAGGGCTCGCAGCCAACGTCGGGGCGGCAGGCCCTGCCATAGCAGA
TCTGCGCAGCTGGGGCTCTAGGGGGTATCCCC
[124 nt withheld, positions 1853-1976]
C
[32 nt withheld, positions 1978-2009]
CA
[57 nt withheld, positions 2012-2068]
A
[49 nt withheld, positions 2070-2118]
CCTTTGACGTTGGAGTCCACGTTCTTT
[37 nt withheld, positions 2146-2182]
ACCCTATCTCGGTCTATTCTTTTGATTTATAAGGGATTTTGGGGATTTCGGCCTATTGGTTAAAAAATGA
GCTGATTTAACAAAAATTTAACGCGAATTAATTCTGTGGAATGTGTGTCAGTTAGGGTGTGGAAAGTCCC
CAGGCTCCCCAGCAGGCAGAAGTATGCAAAGCATGCATCTCAATTAGTCAGCAACCAGGTGTGGAAAGTC
CCCAGGCTCCCCAGCAGGCAGAAGTATGCAAAGCATGCATCTCAATTAGTCAGCAACCATAGTCCCGCCC
CTAACTCCGCCCATCCCGCCCCTAACTCCGCCCAGTTCCGCCCATTCTCCGCCCCATGGCTGACTAATTT
TTTTTATTTATGCAGAGGCCGAGGCCGCCTCTGCCTCTGAGCTATTCCAGAAGTAGTGAGGAGGCTTTTT
TGGAGGCCTAGGCTTTTGCAAAAAGCTCCCGGGAGCTTGTATATCCATTTTCGGATCTGATCAAGAGACA
GGATGAGGATCGTTTCGCATGATTGAACAAGATGGATTGCACGCAGGTTCTCCGGCCGCTTGGGTGGAGA
GGCTATTCGGCTATGACTGGGCACAACAGACAATCGGCTGCTCTGATGCCGCCGTGTTCCGGCTGTCAGC
GCAGGGGCGCCCGGTTCTTTTTGTCAAGACCGACCTGTCCGGTGCCCTGAATGAACTGCAGGACGAGGCA
GCGCGGCTATCGTGGCTGGCCACGACGGGCGTTCCTTGCGCAGCTGTGCTCGACGTTGTCACTGAAGCGG
GAAGGGACTGGCTGCTATTGGGCGAAGTGCCGGGGCAGGATCTCCTGTCATCTCACCTTGCTCCTGCCGA
GAAAGTATCCATCATGGCTGATGCAATGCGGCGGCTGCATACGCTTGATCCGGCTACCTGCCCATTCGAC
CACCAAGCGAAACATCGCATCGAGCGAGCACGTACTCGGATGGAAGCCGGTCTTGTCGATCAGGATGATC
TGGACGAAGAGCATCAGGGGCTCGCGCCAGCCGAACTGTTCGCCAGGCTCAAGGCGCGCATGCCCGACGG
CGAGGATCTCGTCGTGACCCATGGCGATGCCTGCTTGCCGAATATCATGGTGGAAAATGGCCGCTTTTCT
GGATTCATCGACTGTGGCCGGCTGGGTGTGGCGGACCGCTATCAGGACATAGCGTTGGCTACCCGTGATA
TTGCTGAAGAGCTTGGCGGCGAATGGGCTGACCGCTTCCTCGTGCTTTACGGTATCGCCGCTCCCGATTC
GCAGCGCATCGCCTTCTATCGCCTTCTTGACGAGTTCTTCTGAGCGGGACTCTGGGGTTCGCGAAATGAC
CGACCAAGCGACGCCCAACCTGCCATCACGAGATTTCGATTCCACCGCCGCCTTCTATGAAAGGTTGGGC
TTCGGAATCGTTTTCCGGGACGCCGGCTGGATGATCCTCCAGCGCGGGGATCTCATGCTGGAGTTCTTCG
CCCACCCCAACTTGTTTATTGCAGCTTATAATGGTTACAAATAAAGCAATAGCATCACAAATTTCACAAA
TAAAGCATTTTTTTCACTGCATTCTAGTTGTGGTTTGTCCAAACTCATCAATGTATCTTATCATGTCTGT
ATACCGTCGACCTCTAGCTAGAGCTTGGCGTAATCATGGTCATAGCTGTTTCCTGTGTGAAATTGTTATC
CGCTCACAATTCCACACAACATACGAGCCGGAAGCATAAAGTGTAAAGCCTGGGGTGCCTAATGAGTGAG
CTAACTCACATTAATTGCGTTGCGCTCACTGCCCGCTTTCCAGTCGGGAAACCTGTCGTGCCAGCTGCAT
TAATGAATCGGCCAACGCGCGGGGAGAGGCGGTTTGCGTATTGGGCGCTCTTCCGCTTCCTCGCTCACTG
ACTCGCTGCGCTCGGTCGTTCGGCTGCGGCGAGCGGTATCAGCTCACTCAAAGGCGGTAATACGGTTATC
CACAGAATCAGGGGATAACGCAGGAAAGAACATGTGAGCAAAAGGCCAGCAAAAGGCCAGGAACCGTAAA
AAGGCCGCGTTGCTGGCGTTTTTCCATAGGCTCCGCCCCCCTGACGAGCATCACAAAAATCGACGCTCAA
GTCAGAGGTGGCGAAACCCGACAGGACTATAAAGATACCAGGCGTTTCCCCCTGGAAGCTCCCTCGTGCG
CTCTCCTGTTCCGACCCTGCCGCTTACCGGATACCTGTCCGCCTTTCTCCCTTCGGGAAGCGTGGCGCTT
TCTCAATGCTCACGCTGTAGGTATCTCAGTTCGGTGTAGGTCGTTCGCTCCAAGCTGGGCTGTGTGCACG
AACCCCCCGTTCAGCCCGACCGCTGCGCCTTATCCGGTAACTATCGTCTTGAGTCCAACCCGGTAAGACA
CGACTTATCGCCACTGGCAGCAGCCACTGGTAACAGGATTAGCAGAGCGAGGTATGTAGGCGGTGCTACA
GAGTTCTTGAAGTGGTGGCCTAACTACGGCTACACTAGAAGGACAGTATTTGGTATCTGCGCTCTGCTGA
AGCCAGTTACCTTCGGAAAAAGAGTTGGTAGCTCTTGATCCGGCAAACAAACCACCGCTGGTAGCGGTGG
TTTTTTTGTTTGCAAGCAGCAGATTACGCGCAGAAAAAAAGGATCTCAAGAAGATCCTTTGATCTTTTCT
ACGGGGTCTGACGCTCAGTGGAACGAAAACTCACGTTAAGGGATTTTGGTCATGAGATTATCAAAAAGGA
TCTTCACCTAGATCCTTTTAAATTAAAAATGAAGTTTTAAATCAATCTAAAGTATATATGAGTAAACTTG
GTCTGACAGTTACCAATGCTTAATCAGTGAGGCACCTATCTCAGCGATCTGTCTATTTCGTTCATCCATA
GTTGCCTGACTCCCCGTCGTGTAGATAACTACGATACGGGAGGGCTTACCATCTGGCCCCAGTGCTGCAA
TGATACCGCGAGACCCACGCTCACCGGCTCCAGATTTATCAGCAATAAACCAGCCAGCCGGAAGGGCCGA
GCGCAGAAGTGGTCCTGCAACTTTATCCGCCTCCATCCAGTCTATTAATTGTTGCCGGGAAGCTAGAGTA
AGTAGTTCGCCAGTTAATAGTTTGCGCAACGTTGTTGCCATTGCTACAGGCATCGTGGTGTCACGCTCGT
CGTTTGGTATGGCTTCATTCAGCTCCGGTTCCCAACGATCAAGGCGAGTTACATGATCCCCCATGTTGTG
CAAAAAAGCGGTTAGCTCCTTCGGTCCTCCGATCGTTGTCAGAAGTAAGTTGGCCGCAGTGTTATCACTC
ATGGTTATGGCAGCACTGCATAATTCTCTTACTGTCATGCCATCCGTAAGATGCTTTTCTGTGACTGGTG
AGTACTCAACCAAGTCATTCTGAGAATAGTGTATGCGGCGACCGAGTTGCTCTTGCCCGGCGTCAATACG
GGATAATACCGCGCCACATAGCAGAACTTTAAAAGTGCTCATCATTGGAAAACGTTCTTCGGGGCGAAAA
CTCTCAAGGATCTTACCGCTGTTGAGATCCAGTTCGATGTAACCCACTCGTGCACCCAACTGATCTTCAG
CATCTTTTACTTTCACCAGCGTTTCTGGGTGAGCAAAAACAGGAAGGCAAAATGCCGCAAAAAAGGGAAT
AAGGGCGACACGGAAATGTTGAATACTCATACTCTTCCTTTTTCAATATTATTGAAGCATTTATCAGGGT
TATTGTCTCATGAGCGGATACATATTTGAATGTATTTAGAAAAATAAACAAATAGGGGTTCCGCGCACAT
TTCCCCGAAAAGTGCCACCTGACGTC
Features (pLannotate 1.2.2; 23 found; start..end, strand, type, name):
     36..80      -  misc_feature   bom (fragment): basis of mobility region from pBR322
    235..614     +  enhancer       CMV enhancer: human cytomegalovirus immediate early enhancer
    615..818     +  promoter       CMV promoter: human cytomegalovirus (CMV) immediate early promoter
    814..847     +  LTR            5' LTR (truncated) (fragment): truncated 5' long terminal repeat (LTR) from HIV-1
    863..881     +  promoter       T7 promoter: promoter for bacteriophage T7 RNA polymerase
    911..935     +  protein_bind   attB1: mutant version of attB; recombination site for the Gateway® BP reaction BP Clonase™
    926..1414    +  CDS            POLG_ZIKVF (fragment): Experimental evidence at protein level: Swiss-Prot protein existence level 1. [RNA-directed RNA polymerase NS5]: Replicates the viral (+) and (-) RNA genome, and performs the capping of genomes in the cytoplasm (PubMed:30951555). Methylates viral RNA cap at guanine N-7 and ribose 2'-O positions. Once sufficient NS5 is expressed, binds to the cap-proximal structure and inhibits further translation of the viral genome (By similarity). Besides its role in RNA genome replication, also prevents the establishment of a cellular antiviral state by blocking the interferon-alpha/beta (IFN-alpha/beta) si
   1428..1452    -  protein_bind   attB2: mutant version of attB; recombination site for the Gateway® BP reaction BP Clonase™
   1478..1519    +  CDS            V5 tag: epitope tag from simian virus 5
   1603..1651    +  polyA_signal   HSV TK poly(A) signal: herpes simplex virus thymidine kinase polyadenylation signal (Cole and Stacy, 1985)
   1742..1758    -  polyA_signal   bGH poly(A) signal (fragment): bovine growth hormone polyadenylation signal
   1853..2281    +  rep_origin     f1 ori (sequence partly withheld): f1 bacteriophage origin of replication; arrow indicates direction of (+) strand synthesis
   2295..2624    +  promoter       SV40 promoter: SV40 enhancer and early promoter
   2691..3482    +  CDS            neo: KKA2_KLEPN - Also known as kan, nptII. Experimental evidence at protein level: Swiss-Prot protein existence level 1. Resistance to kanamycin, neomycin, paromomycin, ribostamycin, butirosin and gentamicin B. From Klebsiella pneumoniae.
   3508..3666    +  CDS            ble (fragment): BLE_KLEPN - Experimental evidence at protein level: Swiss-Prot protein existence level 1. Binding protein with a strong affinity to the bleomycin family of antibiotics. Binds to CL990; an antimitotic-antibiotic compound. From Klebsiella pneumoniae.
   3661..3782    +  polyA_signal   SV40 poly(A) signal: SV40 polyadenylation signal
   3855..3871    -  protein_bind   lac operator: The lac repressor binds to the lac operator to inhibit transcription in E. coli. This inhibition can be relieved by adding lactose or isopropyl-β-D-thiogalactopyranoside (IPTG). lac repressor encoded by lacI
   3879..3909    -  promoter       lac promoter: promoter for the E. coli lac operon
   3924..3945    -  protein_bind   CAP binding site: CAP binding activates transcription in the presence of cAMP. E. coli catabolite activator protein
   3958..4050    -  CDS            lacI (fragment): lac repressor; lacI; The lac repressor binds to the lac operator to inhibit transcription in E. coli. This inhibition can be relieved by adding lactose or isopropyl-β-D-thiogalactopyranoside (IPTG).
   4233..4821    -  rep_origin     ori: high-copy-number ColE1/pMB1/pBR322/pUC origin of replication
   4992..5852    -  CDS            AmpR: β-lactamase; bla; confers resistance to ampicillin, carbenicillin, and related antibiotics
   5853..5957    -  promoter       AmpR promoter: bla
