>Addgene plasmid #120820 | pcDNA3.2/NS4A-2K | addgene full sequence | sequence record 234569 | Addgene NGS Result
GACATTGATTATTGACTAGTTATTAATAGTAATCAATTACGGGGTCATTAGTTCATAGCCCATATATGGA
GTTCCGCGTTACATAACTTACGGTAAATGGCCCGCCTGGCTGACCGCCCAACGACCCCCGCCCATTGACG
TCAATAATGACGTATGTTCCCATAGTAACGCCAATAGGGACTTTCCATTGACGTCAATGGGTGGAGTATT
TACGGTAAACTGCCCACTTGGCAGTACATCAAGTGTATCATATGCCAAGTACGCCCCCTATTGACGTCAA
TGACGGTAAATGGCCCGCCTGGCATTATGCCCAGTACATGACCTTATGGGACTTTCCTACTTGGCAGTAC
ATCTACGTATTAGTCATCGCTATTACCATGGTGATGCGGTTTTGGCAGTACATCAATGGGCGTGGATAGC
GGTTTGACTCACGGGGATTTCCAAGTCTCCACCCCATTGACGTCAATGGGAGTTTGTTTTGGCACCAAAA
TCAACGGGACTTTCCAAAATGTCGTAACAACTCCGCCCCATTGACGCAAATGGGCGGTAGGCGTGTACGG
TGGGAGGTCTATATAAGCAGAGCTCTCTGGCTAACTAGAGAACCCACTGCTTACTGGCTTATCGAAATTA
ATACGACTCACTATAGGGAGACCCAAGCTGGCTAGTTAAGCTATCAACAAGTTTGTACAAAAAAGCAGGC
TCCGAATTCGCCCTTAGGAGGACAGCTATGGGAGCGGCTTTTGGAGTGATGGAAGCCCTGGGAACACTGC
CAGGACACATGACAGAGAGATTCCAGGAAGCCATTGACAACCTCGCTGTGCTCATGCGGGCAGAGACTGG
AAGCAGGCCTTACAAAGCCGCGGCGGCCCAATTGCCGGAGACCCTAGAGACCATTATGCTTTTGGGGTTG
CTGGGAACAGTCTCGCTGGGAATCTTTTTCGTCTTGATGAGGAACAAGGGCATAGGGAAGATGGGCTTTG
GAATGGTGACTCTTGGGGCCAGCGCATGGCTCATGTGGCTCTCGGAAATTGAGCCAGCCAGAATTGCATG
TGTCCTCATTGTTGTGTTCCTATTGCTGGTGGTGCTCATACCTGAGCCAGAAAAGCAAAGATCTCCCCAG
GACAACCAAATGGCAATCATCATCATGGTAGCAGTAGGTCTTCTGGGCTTGATTACCGCCAAGGGCGAAT
TCGACCCAGCTTTCTTGTACAAAGTGGTTGATCTAGAGGGCCCGCGGTTCGAAGGTAAGCCTATCCCTAA
CCCTCTCCTCGGTCTCGATTCTACGCGTACCGGTTAGTAATGAGTTTAAACGGGGGAGGCTAACTGAAAC
ACGGAAGGAGACAATACCGGAAGGAACCCGCGCTATGACGGCAATAAAAAGACAGAATAAAACGCACGGG
TGTTGGGTCGTTTGTTCATAAACGCGGGGTTCGGTCCCAGGGCTGGCACTCTGTCGATACCCCACCGAGA
CCCCATTGGGGCCAATACGCCCGCGTTTCTTCCTTTTCCCCACCCCACCCCCCAAGTTCGGGTGAAGGCC
CAGGGCTCGCAGCCAACGTCGGGGCGGCAGGCCCTGCCATAGCAGATCTGCGCAGCTGGGGCTCTAGGGG
GTATCCCC
[124 nt withheld, positions 1619-1742]
C
[91 nt withheld, positions 1744-1834]
A
[49 nt withheld, positions 1836-1884]
CCTTTGACGTTGGAGTCCACGTTCTTT
[37 nt withheld, positions 1912-1948]
ACCCTATCTCGGTCTATTCTTTTGATTTATAAGGGATTTTGCCGATTTCGGCCTATTGGTTAAAAAATGA
GCTGATTTAACAAAAATTTAACGCGAATTAATTCTGTGGAATGTGTGTCAGTTAGGGTGTGGAAAGTCCC
CAGGCTCCCCAGCAGGCAGAAGTATGCAAAGCATGCATCTCAATTAGTCAGCAACCAGGTGTGGAAAGTC
CCCAGGCTCCCCAGCAGGCAGAAGTATGCAAAGCATGCATCTCAATTAGTCAGCAACCATAGTCCCGCCC
CTAACTCCGCCCATCCCGCCCCTAACTCCGCCCAGTTCCGCCCATTCTCCGCCCCATGGCTGACTAATTT
TTTTTATTTATGCAGAGGCCGAGGCCGCCTCTGCCTCTGAGCTATTCCAGAAGTAGTGAGGAGGCTTTTT
TGGAGGCCTAGGCTTTTGCAAAAAGCTCCCGGGAGCTTGTATATCCATTTTCGGATCTGATCAAGAGACA
GGATGAGGATCGTTTCGCATGATTGAACAAGATGGATTGCACGCAGGTTCTCCGGCCGCTTGGGTGGAGA
GGCTATTCGGCTATGACTGGGCACAACAGACAATCGGCTGCTCTGATGCCGCCGTGTTCCGGCTGTCAGC
GCAGGGGCGCCCGGTTCTTTTTGTCAAGACCGACCTGTCCGGTGCCCTGAATGAACTGCAGGACGAGGCA
GCGCGGCTATCGTGGCTGGCCACGACGGGCGTTCCTTGCGCAGCTGTGCTCGACGTTGTCACTGAAGCGG
GAAGGGACTGGCTGCTATTGGGCGAAGTGCCGGGGCAGGATCTCCTGTCATCTCACCTTGCTCCTGCCGA
GAAAGTATCCATCATGGCTGATGCAATGCGGCGGCTGCATACGCTTGATCCGGCTACCTGCCCATTCGAC
CACCAAGCGAAACATCGCATCGAGCGAGCACGTACTCGGATGGAAGCCGGTCTTGTCGATCAGGATGATC
TGGACGAAGAGCATCAGGGGCTCGCGCCAGCCGAACTGTTCGCCAGGCTCAAGGCGCGCATGCCCGACGG
CGAGGATCTCGTCGTGACCCATGGCGATGCCTGCTTGCCGAATATCATGGTGGAAAATGGCCGCTTTTCT
GGATTCATCGACTGTGGCCGGCTGGGTGTGGCGGACCGCTATCAGGACATAGCGTTGGCTACCCGTGATA
TTGCTGAAGAGCTTGGCGGCGAATGGGCTGACCGCTTCCTCGTGCTTTACGGTATCGCCGCTCCCGATTC
GCAGCGCATCGCCTTCTATCGCCTTCTTGACGAGTTCTTCTGAGCGGGACTCTGGGGTTCGCGAAATGAC
CGACCAAGCGACGCCCAACCTGCCATCACGAGATTTCGATTCCACCGCCGCCTTCTATGAAAGGTTGGGC
TTCGGAATCGTTTTCCGGGACGCCGGCTGGATGATCCTCCAGCGCGGGGATCTCATGCTGGAGTTCTTCG
CCCACCCCAACTTGTTTATTGCAGCTTATAATGGTTACAAATAAAGCAATAGCATCACAAATTTCACAAA
TAAAGCATTTTTTTCACTGCATTCTAGTTGTGGTTTGTCCAAACTCATCAATGTATCTTATCATGTCTGT
ATACCGTCGACCTCTAGCTAGAGCTTGGCGTAATCATGGTCATAGCTGTTTCCTGTGTGAAATTGTTATC
CGCTCACAATTCCACACAACATACGAGCCGGAAGCATAAAGTGTAAAGCCTGGGGTGCCTAATGAGTGAG
CTAACTCACATTAATTGCGTTGCGCTCACTGCCCGCTTTCCAGTCGGGAAACCTGTCGTGCCAGCTGCAT
TAATGAATCGGCCAACGCGCGGGGAGAGGCGGTTTGCGTATTGGGCGCTCTTCCGCTTCCTCGCTCACTG
ACTCGCTGCGCTCGGTCGTTCGGCTGCGGCGAGCGGTATCAGCTCACTCAAAGGCGGTAATACGGTTATC
CACAGAATCAGGGGATAACGCAGGAAAGAACATGTGAGCAAAAGGCCAGCAAAAGGCCAGGAACCGTAAA
AAGGCCGCGTTGCTGGCGTTTTTCCATAGGCTCCGCCCCCCTGACGAGCATCACAAAAATCGACGCTCAA
GTCAGAGGTGGCGAAACCCGACAGGACTATAAAGATACCAGGCGTTTCCCCCTGGAAGCTCCCTCGTGCG
CTCTCCTGTTCCGACCCTGCCGCTTACCGGATACCTGTCCGCCTTTCTCCCTTCGGGAAGCGTGGCGCTT
TCTCATAGCTCACGCTGTAGGTATCTCAGTTCGGTGTAGGTCGTTCGCTCCAAGCTGGGCTGTGTGCACG
AACCCCCCGTTCAGCCCGACCGCTGCGCCTTATCCGGTAACTATCGTCTTGAGTCCAACCCGGTAAGACA
CGACTTATCGCCACTGGCAGCAGCCACTGGTAACAGGATTAGCAGAGCGAGGTATGTAGGCGGTGCTACA
GAGTTCTTGAAGTGGTGGCCTAACTACGGCTACACTAGAAGAACAGTATTTGGTATCTGCGCTCTGCTGA
AGCCAGTTACCTTCGGAAAAAGAGTTGGTAGCTCTTGATCCGGCAAACAAACCACCGCTGGTAGCGGTGG
TTTTTTTGTTTGCAAGCAGCAGATTACGCGCAGAAAAAAAGGATCTCAAGAAGATCCTTTGATCTTTTCT
ACGGGGTCTGACGCTCAGTGGAACGAAAACTCACGTTAAGGGATTTTGGTCATGAGATTATCAAAAAGGA
TCTTCACCTAGATCCTTTTAAATTAAAAATGAAGTTTTAAATCAATCTAAAGTATATATGAGTAAACTTG
GTCTGACAGTTACCAATGCTTAATCAGTGAGGCACCTATCTCAGCGATCTGTCTATTTCGTTCATCCATA
GTTGCCTGACTCCCCGTCGTGTAGATAACTACGATACGGGAGGGCTTACCATCTGGCCCCAGTGCTGCAA
TGATACCGCGAGACCCACGCTCACCGGCTCCAGATTTATCAGCAATAAACCAGCCAGCCGGAAGGGCCGA
GCGCAGAAGTGGTCCTGCAACTTTATCCGCCTCCATCCAGTCTATTAATTGTTGCCGGGAAGCTAGAGTA
AGTAGTTCGCCAGTTAATAGTTTGCGCAACGTTGTTGCCATTGCTACAGGCATCGTGGTGTCACGCTCGT
CGTTTGGTATGGCTTCATTCAGCTCCGGTTCCCAACGATCAAGGCGAGTTACATGATCCCCCATGTTGTG
CAAAAAAGCGGTTAGCTCCTTCGGTCCTCCGATCGTTGTCAGAAGTAAGTTGGCCGCAGTGTTATCACTC
ATGGTTATGGCAGCACTGCATAATTCTCTTACTGTCATGCCATCCGTAAGATGCTTTTCTGTGACTGGTG
AGTACTCAACCAAGTCATTCTGAGAATAGTGTATGCGGCGACCGAGTTGCTCTTGCCCGGCGTCAATACG
GGATAATACCGCGCCACATAGCAGAACTTTAAAAGTGCTCATCATTGGAAAACGTTCTTCGGGGCGAAAA
CTCTCAAGGATCTTACCGCTGTTGAGATCCAGTTCGATGTAACCCACTCGTGCACCCAACTGATCTTCAG
CATCTTTTACTTTCACCAGCGTTTCTGGGTGAGCAAAAACAGGAAGGCAAAATGCCGCAAAAAAGGGAAT
AAGGGCGACACGGAAATGTTGAATACTCATACTCTTCCTTTTTCAATATTATTGAAGCATTTATCAGGGT
TATTGTCTCATGAGCGGATACATATTTGAATGTATTTAGAAAAATAAACAAATAGGGGTTCCGCGCACAT
TTCCCCGAAAAGTGCCACCTGACGTCGACGGATCGGGAGATCTCCCGATCCCCTATGGTGCACTCTCAGT
ACAATCTGCTCTGATGCCGCATAGTTAAGCCAGTATCTGCTCCCTGCTTGTGTGTTGGAGGTCGCTGAGT
AGTGCGCGAGCAAAATTTAAGCTACAACAAGGCAAGGCTTGACCGACAATTGCATGAAGAATCTGCTTAG
GGTTAGGCGTTTTGCGCTGCTTCGCGATGTACGGGCCAGATATACGCGTT
Features (pLannotate 1.2.2; 23 found; start..end, strand, type, name):
      1..380     +  enhancer       CMV enhancer: human cytomegalovirus immediate early enhancer
    381..584     +  promoter       CMV promoter: human cytomegalovirus (CMV) immediate early promoter
    580..613     +  LTR            5' LTR (truncated) (fragment): truncated 5' long terminal repeat (LTR) from HIV-1
    629..647     +  promoter       T7 promoter: promoter for bacteriophage T7 RNA polymerase
    677..701     +  protein_bind   attB1: mutant version of attB; recombination site for the Gateway® BP reaction BP Clonase™
    692..1180    +  CDS            POLG_ZIKVF (fragment): Experimental evidence at protein level: Swiss-Prot protein existence level 1. [RNA-directed RNA polymerase NS5]: Replicates the viral (+) and (-) RNA genome, and performs the capping of genomes in the cytoplasm (PubMed:30951555). Methylates viral RNA cap at guanine N-7 and ribose 2'-O positions. Once sufficient NS5 is expressed, binds to the cap-proximal structure and inhibits further translation of the viral genome (By similarity). Besides its role in RNA genome replication, also prevents the establishment of a cellular antiviral state by blocking the interferon-alpha/beta (IFN-alpha/beta) si
   1194..1218    -  protein_bind   attB2: mutant version of attB; recombination site for the Gateway® BP reaction BP Clonase™
   1244..1285    +  CDS            V5 tag: epitope tag from simian virus 5
   1369..1417    +  polyA_signal   HSV TK poly(A) signal: herpes simplex virus thymidine kinase polyadenylation signal (Cole and Stacy, 1985)
   1508..1524    -  polyA_signal   bGH poly(A) signal (fragment): bovine growth hormone polyadenylation signal
   1619..2047    +  rep_origin     f1 ori (sequence partly withheld): f1 bacteriophage origin of replication; arrow indicates direction of (+) strand synthesis
   2061..2390    +  promoter       SV40 promoter: SV40 enhancer and early promoter
   2457..3248    +  CDS            neo: KKA2_KLEPN - Also known as kan, nptII. Experimental evidence at protein level: Swiss-Prot protein existence level 1. Resistance to kanamycin, neomycin, paromomycin, ribostamycin, butirosin and gentamicin B. From Klebsiella pneumoniae.
   3274..3432    +  CDS            ble (fragment): BLE_KLEPN - Experimental evidence at protein level: Swiss-Prot protein existence level 1. Binding protein with a strong affinity to the bleomycin family of antibiotics. Binds to CL990; an antimitotic-antibiotic compound. From Klebsiella pneumoniae.
   3427..3548    +  polyA_signal   SV40 poly(A) signal: SV40 polyadenylation signal
   3621..3637    -  protein_bind   lac operator: The lac repressor binds to the lac operator to inhibit transcription in E. coli. This inhibition can be relieved by adding lactose or isopropyl-β-D-thiogalactopyranoside (IPTG). lac repressor encoded by lacI
   3645..3675    -  promoter       lac promoter: promoter for the E. coli lac operon
   3690..3711    -  protein_bind   CAP binding site: CAP binding activates transcription in the presence of cAMP. E. coli catabolite activator protein
   3724..3816    -  CDS            lacI (fragment): lac repressor; lacI; The lac repressor binds to the lac operator to inhibit transcription in E. coli. This inhibition can be relieved by adding lactose or isopropyl-β-D-thiogalactopyranoside (IPTG).
   3999..4587    -  rep_origin     ori: high-copy-number ColE1/pMB1/pBR322/pUC origin of replication
   4758..5618    -  CDS            AmpR: β-lactamase; bla; confers resistance to ampicillin, carbenicillin, and related antibiotics
   5619..5723    -  promoter       AmpR promoter: bla
   5782..5834    -  misc_feature   bom (fragment): basis of mobility region from pBR322
