[The description below was written by a language model from this plasmid's Addgene catalogue record and pLannotate feature annotations shown in this document.]
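Description:
pcDNA3.2/NS4A-2K is a mammalian expression plasmid built on the Invitrogen pcDNA3.2 Gateway backbone for ectopic expression of a Zika virus (ZIKV) protein, namely non-structural protein NS4A together with the adjoining 2K peptide. The insert was introduced by Gateway recombination and sits between attB1 and attB2 sites. The annotation tool matches this roughly 490-nt region to a fragment of the ZIKV polyprotein. The NS5-related text attached to that hit is generic polyprotein annotation rather than a description of this insert, which the catalogue record identifies as NS4A + 2K. Transcription is driven by the human CMV immediate-early enhancer and promoter, and a T7 promoter lies just upstream of the insert. A backbone-encoded V5 epitope follows attB2 and is recorded as a C-terminal tag for antibody detection, and the unit ends in an HSV thymidine kinase polyadenylation signal.

For propagation in E. coli the plasmid carries a high-copy ColE1/pUC-type origin and the β-lactamase gene for ampicillin selection, as well as an f1 origin for single-stranded DNA production. A separate SV40 early promoter–neomycin phosphotransferase–SV40 poly(A) cassette would allow selection of stably transfected mammalian cells with G418. Short annotated fragments, including the HIV-1 LTR, bGH poly(A), ble, lacI and lac promoter/operator hits, appear to be backbone remnants or partial matches rather than functional payload. The depositor and sequencing-derived records are the same length and show the same features in a different rotation. The associated study examined innate immune sensing of ZIKV and viral antagonism of type I interferon induction and signalling, which suggests the plasmid was used to test an individual viral protein in transfected cells.
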