Addgene plasmid #120820: pcDNA3.2/NS4A-2K
Purpose: Ectopic expression of ZIKV protein
Depositing lab: Jan Rehwinkel. Depositing organization: University of Oxford. Publication: Infection with a Brazilian isolate of Zika virus generates RIG-I stimulatory RNA and the viral NS5 protein blocks type I IFN induction and signaling. Hertzog J, Dias Junior AG, Rigby RE, Donald CL, Mayer A, Sezgin E, Song C, Jin B, Hublitz P, Eggeling C, Kohl A, Rehwinkel J. Eur J Immunol. 2018 Mar 23. doi: 10.1002/eji.201847483. PubMed 29572905.
Backbone
  Vector backbone: pcDNA3.2
  Backbone manufacturer: Invitrogen
  Backbone size w/o insert (bp): 5535
  Vector type: Mammalian Expression
Growth in bacteria
  Bacterial resistance: Ampicillin, 100 μg/mL
  Growth temperature: 37°C
  Growth strain: DH5alpha
  Copy number: High Copy
Gene/Insert
  Gene/Insert name: NS4A + 2K ZIKV
  Promoter: CMV
  Tag / fusion protein: V5 (C terminal on backbone)
  Cloning method: Gateway Cloning
Terms and licenses: Academic/Nonprofit Terms; Industry Terms: Not Available to Industry
How to cite: pcDNA3.2/NS4A-2K was a gift from Jan Rehwinkel (Addgene plasmid # 120820 ; http://n2t.net/addgene:120820 ; RRID:Addgene_120820)
